>Addgene plasmid #62669 | pBEZ | depositor full sequence | sequence record 103227 | pBEZ sequence 4198 bps
CCCGTGTAAAACGACGGCCAGTTTATCTAGTCAGCTTGATTCTAGCTGATCGTGGACCGGAAGGTGAGCC
AGTGAGTTGATTGCAGTCCAGTTACGCTGGAGTCTGAGGCTCGTCCTGAATGATATGCGGCCTCGGATCC
GCGATCGATCCGCTAGCCGCGGTGCGGGTGCCAGGGCGTGCCCTTGGGCTCCCCGGGCGCGTACTCCACC
CGCGGTGCGGGTGCCAGGGCGTGCCCTTGGGCTCCCCGGGCGCGTACTCCACCCGCGGTGCGGGTGCCAG
GGCGTGCCCTTGGGCTCCCCGGGCGCGTACTCCACCCGCGGTGCGGGTGCCAGGGCGTGCCCTTGGGCTC
CCCGGGCGCGTACTCCACCCGCGGTGCGGGTGCCAGGGCGTGCCCTTGGGCTCCCCGGGCGCGTACTCCA
CCCGCGGTGCGGGTGCCAGGGCGTGCCCTTGGGCTCCCCGGGCGCGTACTCCACCTAGGAAGTTCCTATT
CCGAAGTTCCTATTCTATCAGAAGTATAGGAACTTCACCGGTCGCCACCATGGTGAGCAAGGGCGAGGAG
GTCATCAAAGAGTTCATGCGCTTCAAGGTGCGCATGGAGGGCTCCATGAACGGCCACGAGTTCGAGATCG
AGGGCGAGGGCGAGGGCCGCCCCTACGAGGGCACCCAGACCGCCAAGCTGAAGGTGACCAAGGGCGGCCC
CCTGCCCTTCGCCTGGGACATCCTGTCCCCCCAGTTCATGTACGGCTCCAAGGCGTACGTGAAGCACCCC
GCCGACATCCCCGATTACAAGAAGCTGTCCTTCCCCGAGGGCTTCAAGTGGGAGCGCGTGATGAACTTCG
AGGACGGCGGTCTGGTGACCGTGACCCAGGACTCCTCCCTGCAGGACGGCACGCTGATCTACAAGGTGAA
GATGCGCGGCACCAACTTCCCCCCCGACGGCCCCGTAATGCAGAAGAAGACCATGGGCTGGGAGGCCTCC
ACCGAGCGCCTGTACCCCCGCGACGGCGTGCTGAAGGGCGAGATCCACCAGGCCCTGAAGCTGAAGGACG
GCGGCCACTACCTGGTGGAGTTCAAGACCATCTACATGGCCAAGAAGCCCGTGCAACTGCCCGGCTACTA
CTACGTGGACACCAAGCTGGACATCACCTCCCACAACGAGGACTACACCATCGTGGAACAGTACGAGCGC
TCCGAGGGCCGCCACCACCTGTTCCTGGGGCATGGCACCGGCAGCACCGGCAGCGGCAGCTCCGGCACCG
CCTCCTCCGAGGACAACAACATGGCCGTCATCAAAGAGTTCATGCGCTTCAAGGTGCGCATGGAGGGCTC
CATGAACGGCCACGAGTTCGAGATCGAGGGCGAGGGCGAGGGCCGCCCCTACGAGGGCACCCAGACCGCC
AAGCTGAAGGTGACCAAGGGCGGCCCCCTGCCCTTCGCCTGGGACATCCTGTCCCCCCAGTTCATGTACG
GCTCCAAGGCGTACGTGAAGCACCCCGCCGACATCCCCGATTACAAGAAGCTGTCCTTCCCCGAGGGCTT
CAAGTGGGAGCGCGTGATGAACTTCGAGGACGGCGGTCTGGTGACCGTGACCCAGGACTCCTCCCTGCAG
GACGGCACGCTGATCTACAAGGTGAAGATGCGCGGCACCAACTTCCCCCCCGACGGCCCCGTAATGCAGA
AGAAGACCATGGGCTGGGAGGCCTCCACCGAGCGCCTGTACCCCCGCGACGGCGTGCTGAAGGGCGAGAT
CCACCAGGCCCTGAAGCTGAAGGACGGCGGCCACTACCTGGTGGAGTTCAAGACCATCTACATGGCCAAG
AAGCCCGTGCAACTGCCCGGCTACTACTACGTGGACACCAAGCTGGACATCACCTCCCACAACGAGGACT
ACACCATCGTGGAACAGTACGAGCGCTCCGAGGGCCGCCACCACCTGTTCCTGTACGGCATGGACGAGCT
GTACAAGTAAAGCGGCCGGCCGCGACTCTAGATCATAATCAGCCATACCACATTTGTAGAGGTTTTACTT
GCTTTAAAAAACCTCCCACACCTCCCCCTGAACCTGAAACATAAAATGAATGCAATTGTTGTTGTTAACT
TGTTTATTGCAGCTTATAATGGTTACAAATAAAGCAATAGCATCACAAATTTCACAAATAAAGCATTTTT
TTCACTGCATTCTAGTTGTGGTTTGTCCAAACTCATCAATGTATCTTAAGGCGTAAATTGTAAGCGTTAA
TGATCCACTAGAGGATCCCCGGGTACCGAGCTCGAATTCGAAGTTCCTATACTCCTATAAGAATAGGAAC
TTCGGAATAGGAACTTCATGATGGAAGTTCATATACTTTCTAGAGAATAGGAACTTCGGAATAGGAACTT
CATAACTTCGTATAGGATACTTTATACGAAGTTATCAGCTGCCGCTCGAGGCGCGTGATCTTACGGCATT
ATACGTATGATCGGTCCACGATCAGCTAGATTATCTAGTCAGCTTGATGTCATAGCTGTTTCCTGAGGCT
CAATACTGACCATTTAAATCATACCTGACCTCCATAGCAGAAAGTCAAAAGCCTCCGACCGGAGGCTTTT
GACTTGATCGGCACGTAAGAGGTTCCAACTTTCACCATAATGAAATAAGATCACTACCGGGCGTATTTTT
TGAGTTATCGAGATTTTCAGGAGCTAAGGAAGCTAAAATGAGCCATATTCAACGGGAAACGTCTTGCTTG
AAGCCGCGATTAAATTCCAACATGGATGCTGATTTATATGGGTATAAATGGGCTCGCGATAATGTCGGGC
AATCAGGTGCGACAATCTATCGATTGTATGGGAAGCCCGATGCGCCAGAGTTGTTTCTGAAACATGGCAA
AGGTAGCGTTGCCAATGATGTTACAGATGAGATGGTCAGGCTAAACTGGCTGACGGAATTTATGCCTCTT
CCGACCATCAAGCATTTTATCCGTACTCCTGATGATGCATGGTTACTCACCACTGCGATCCCAGGGAAAA
CAGCATTCCAGGTATTAGAAGAATATCCTGATTCAGGTGAAAATATTGTTGATGCGCTGGCAGTGTTCCT
GCGCCGGTTGCATTCGATTCCTGTTTGTAATTGTCCTTTTAACGGCGATCGCGTATTTCGTCTCGCTCAG
GCGCAATCACGAATGAATAACGGTTTGGTTGGTGCGAGTGATTTTGATGACGAGCGTAATGGCTGGCCTG
TTGAACAAGTCTGGAAAGAAATGCATAAACTCTTGCCATTCTCACCGGATTCAGTCGTCACTCATGGTGA
TTTCTCACTTGATAACCTTATTTTTGACGAGGGGAAATTAATAGGTTGTATTGATGTTGGACGAGTCGGA
ATCGCAGACCGATACCAGGATCTTGCCATCCTATGGAACTGCCTCGGTGAGTTTTCTCCTTCATTACAGA
AACGGCTTTTTCAAAAATATGGTATTGATAATCCTGATATGAATAAATTGCAGTTTCACTTGATGCTCGA
TGAGTTTTTCTAATGAGGACCTAAATGTAATCACCTGGCTCACCTTCGGGTGGGCCTTTCTGCGTTGCTG
GCGTTTTTCCATAGGCTCCGCCCCCCTGACGAGCATCACAAAAATCGATGCTCAAGTCAGAGGTGGCGAA
ACCCGACAGGACTATAAAGATACCAGGCGTTTCCCCCTGGAAGCTCCCTCGTGCGCTCTCCTGTTCCGAC
CCTGCCGCTTACCGGATACCTGTCCGCCTTTCTCCCTTCGGGAAGCGTGGCGCTTTCTCATAGCTCACGC
TGTAGGTATCTCAGTTCGGTGTAGGTCGTTCGCTCCAAGCTGGGCTGTGTGCACGAACCCCCCGTTCAGC
CCGACCGCTGCGCCTTATCCGGTAACTATCGTCTTGAGTCCAACCCGGTAAGACACGACTTATCGCCACT
GGCAGCAGCCACTGGTAACAGGATTAGCAGAGCGAGGTATGTAGGCGGTGCTACAGAGTTCTTGAAGTGG
TGGCCTAACTACGGCTACACTAGAAGAACAGTATTTGGTATCTGCGCTCTGCTGAAGCCAGTTACCTCGG
AAAAAGAGTTGGTAGCTCTTGATCCGGCAAACAAACCACCGCTGGTAGCGGTGGTTTTTTTGTTTGCAAG
CAGCAGATTACGCGCAGAAAAAAAGGATCTCAAGAAGATCCTTTGATTTTCTACCGAAGAAAGGCCCA
Features (pLannotate 1.2.2; 20 found; start..end, strand, type, name):
      5..22      -  CDS            lacZα (fragment): LacZα fragment of β-galactosidase; lacZ fragment
    168..201     +  protein_bind   attB: minimal attB site for the φC31 integrase (Groth et al., 2000) phage φC31 integrase
    221..254     +  protein_bind   attB: minimal attB site for the φC31 integrase (Groth et al., 2000) phage φC31 integrase
    274..307     +  protein_bind   attB: minimal attB site for the φC31 integrase (Groth et al., 2000) phage φC31 integrase
    327..360     +  protein_bind   attB: minimal attB site for the φC31 integrase (Groth et al., 2000) phage φC31 integrase
    380..413     +  protein_bind   attB: minimal attB site for the φC31 integrase (Groth et al., 2000) phage φC31 integrase
    433..466     +  protein_bind   attB: minimal attB site for the φC31 integrase (Groth et al., 2000) phage φC31 integrase
    540..1967    +  CDS            tdTomato: tdTomato is a basic (constitutively fluorescent) orange fluorescent protein published in 2004, derived from Discosoma sp.. It is reported to be a somewhat slowly-maturing tandem dimer with low acid sensitivity.
   1991..2074    +  CDS            large T antigen (fragment): large T antigen from SV40 (simian virus 40)
   2097..2218    +  polyA_signal   SV40 poly(A) signal: SV40 polyadenylation signal
   2248..2279    -  misc_feature   MCS (fragment): pUC18/19 multiple cloning site
   2300..2327    -  protein_bind   FRT (fragment): FLP-mediated recombination occurs in the 8-bp core sequence TCTAGAAA (Turan and Bode, 2011). FLP recombinase from the Saccharomyces cerevisiae 2μ plasmid
   2334..2381    -  protein_bind   FRT: FLP-mediated recombination occurs in the 8-bp core sequence TCTAGAAA (Turan and Bode, 2011). FLP recombinase from the Saccharomyces cerevisiae 2μ plasmid
   2382..2415    +  protein_bind   lox2272: Cre-mediated recombination occurs in the 8-bp core sequence (GGATACTT). lox2272 sites are compatible with each other, but incompatible with loxP or loxN sites (Lee and Saito, 1988). Cre recombinase
   2563..2594    +  terminator     tonB terminator: bidirectional E. coli tonB-P14 transcription terminator
   2595..2697    +  promoter       cat promoter: promoter of the E. coli cat gene encoding chloramphenicol acetyltransferase
   2698..3513    +  CDS            KanR: aminoglycoside phosphotransferase; aph(3')-Ia; confers resistance to kanamycin in bacteria or G418 (Geneticin®) in eukaryotes
   3537..3564    +  terminator     T7Te terminator: phage T7 early transcription terminator
   3576..4163    -  rep_origin     ori: high-copy-number ColE1/pMB1/pBR322/pUC origin of replication
   4185..6       -  terminator     T3Te terminator (fragment) (across the origin): phage T3 early transcription terminator
