[The description below was written by a language model from this plasmid's Addgene catalogue record and pLannotate feature annotations shown in this document.]
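Description:
pBEZ is a 4.2 kb donor plasmid built on the pSMART-kan backbone and catalogued as a Cre/Lox vector, intended to deliver a tdTomato cassette into a pre-placed genomic landing pad by recombinase-mediated integration. The associated work concerns pronuclear injection-based targeted transgenesis in mouse. In bacteria it is maintained through a high-copy ColE1/pUC-type origin and selected with kanamycin via an aph(3')-Ia gene driven by the cat promoter. The backbone's tonB, T7Te and T3Te terminators flank these elements and insulate the insert from plasmid transcription, a characteristic feature of pSMART vectors.

The payload begins with an array of six tandem minimal attB sites for φC31 integrase, followed by the tdTomato coding sequence (a bright orange-red tandem-dimer fluorescent protein derived from Discosoma) and an SV40-derived 3' region containing a large T antigen fragment and the SV40 polyadenylation signal. Downstream lie an FRT site plus a partial FRT, then a lox2272 site. No eukaryotic promoter is annotated upstream of tdTomato, so expression presumably depends on a promoter supplied at the landing pad after integration, although the record does not say this explicitly. Only one lox site is annotated, and the record does not show whether a second, variant lox site is present. The attB sites would allow φC31-mediated recombination with matching attP sites, the lox2272 site would allow Cre-mediated recombination with a compatible genomic site, and the FRT sequences could permit FLP-mediated removal of unwanted vector sequence afterwards. The plasmid thus serves as a fluorescent reporter donor for generating targeted single-copy transgenic lines.
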