Addgene plasmid #62669: pBEZ
Purpose: Donor vector for tdTomato knock-in via landing pad
Depositing lab: Masato Ohtsuka. Depositing organization: Tokai University. Publication: One-step generation of multiple transgenic mouse lines using an improved Pronuclear Injection-based Targeted Transgenesis (i-PITT). Ohtsuka M, Miura H, Mochida K, Hirose M, Hasegawa A, Ogura A, Mizutani R, Kimura M, Isotani A, Ikawa M, Sato M, Gurumurthy CB. BMC Genomics. 2015 Apr 9;16:274. doi: 10.1186/s12864-015-1432-5. PubMed 25887549.
Backbone
  Vector backbone: pSMART-kan
  Total vector size (bp): 4198
  Vector type: Cre/Lox
Growth in bacteria
  Bacterial resistance: Kanamycin, 50 μg/mL
  Growth temperature: 37°C
  Growth strain: DH5alpha
  Copy number: Unknown
Gene/Insert
  Gene/Insert name: tdTomato
  Insert size (bp): 1431
Terms and licenses: Academic/Nonprofit Terms; Industry Terms: Not Available to Industry
How to cite: pBEZ was a gift from Masato Ohtsuka (Addgene plasmid # 62669 ; http://n2t.net/addgene:62669 ; RRID:Addgene_62669)
