>Addgene plasmid #62669 | pBEZ | addgene partial sequence | sequence record 121257 | M13-F20 5'-TGTAAAACGACGGCCAGT-3'
AGGTGAGCCAGTGAGTTGATTGCAGTCCAGTTACGCTGGAGTCTGAGGCTCGTCCTGAATGATATGCGGC
CTCGGATCCGCGATCGATCCGCTAGCCGCGGTGCGGGTGCCAGGGCGTGCCCTTGGGCTCCCCGGGCGCG
TACTCCACCCGCGGTGCGGGTGCCAGGGCGTGCCCTTGGGCTCCCCGGGCGCGTACTCCACCCGCGGTGC
GGGTGCCAGGGCGTGCCCTTGGGCTCCCCGGGCGCGTACTCCACCCGCGGTGCGGGTGCCAGGGCGTGCC
CTTGGGCTCCCCGGGCGCGTACTCCACCCGCGGTGCGGGTGCCAGGGCGTGCCCTTGGGCTCCCCGGGCG
CGTACTCCACCCGCGGTGCGGGTGCCAGGGCGTGCCCTTGGGCTCCCCGGGCGCGTACTCCACCTAGGAA
GTTCCTATTCCGAAGTTCCTATTCTATCAGAAGTATAGGAACTTCACCGGTCGCCACCATGGTGAGCAAG
GGCGAGGAGGTCATCAAAGAGTTCATGCGCTTCAAGGTGCGCATGGAGGGCTCCATGAACGGCCACGAGT
TCGAGATCGAGGGCGAGGGCGAGGGCCGCCCCTACGAGGGCACCCAGACCGCCAAGCTGAAGGTGACCAA
GGGCGGCCCCCTGCCCTTCGCCTGG
