>Addgene plasmid #62669 | pBEZ | addgene partial sequence | sequence record 121300 | EBV-rev 5'-GTGGTTTGTCCAAACTCATC-3'
ATGATCCACTAGAGGATCCCCGGGTACCGAGCTCGAATTCGAAGTTCCTATACTCCTATAAGAATAGGAA
CTTCGGAATAGGAACTTCATGATGGAAGTTCATATACTTTCTAGAGAATAGGAACTTCGGAATAGGAACT
TCATAACTTCGTATAGGATACTTTATACGAAGTTATCAGCTGCCGCTCGAGGCGCGTGATCTTACGGCAT
TATACGTATGATCGGTCCACGATCAGCTAGATTATCTAGTCAGCTTGATGTCATAGCTGTTTCCTGAGGC
TCAATACTGACCATTTAAATCATACCTGACCTCCATAGCAGAAAGTCAAAAGCCTCCGACCGGAGGCTTT
TGACTTGATCGGCACGTAAGAGGTTCCAACTTTCACCATAATGAAATAAGATCACTACCGGGCGTATTTT
TTGAGTTATCGAGATTTTCAGGAGCTAAGGAAGCTAAAATGAGCCATATTCAACGGGAAACGTCTTGCTT
GAAGCCGCGATTAAATTCCAACATGGATGCTGATTTATATGGGTATAAATGGGCTCGCGATAATGTCGGG
CAATCAGGTGCGACAATCTATCGATTGTATGGGAAGCCCGATGCGCCAGAGTTGTTTCTGAAACATGGCA
AAGGTAGCGTTGCCAATGATGTTACAGATGAGATGGTCAGGCTAAACTGGCTGACGGAATTTATGCCTCT
TCCGACCATCAAGCATTTTATCCGTACTCCTGATGATGCATGGTTACTCACCACTGCGATCCCAGGGAAA
ACAGCATTCCAGGTATTAGAAGAATATCCTGATTCAGGTGAAA
